Addgene plasmid #223662: pAAV-hSyn-DIO-mCherry-CW3SL
Purpose: Expresses mCherry in a Cre-dependent manner
Depositing lab: Oscar Marin. Depositing organization: King's College London. Publication: Regulation of PV interneuron plasticity by neuropeptide-encoding genes. Selten M, Bernard C, Mukherjee D, Hamid F, Hanusz-Godoy A, Oozeer F, Zimmer C, Marin O. Nature. 2025 Apr 30. doi: 10.1038/s41586-025-08933-z. PubMed 40307547.
Backbone
  Vector backbone: pAAV
  Backbone size w/o insert (bp): 4082
  Total vector size (bp): 4813
  Modifications to backbone: Used the CW3SL cassette from Bong-Kiun Kaang
  Vector type: Mammalian Expression, AAV
Growth in bacteria
  Bacterial resistance: Ampicillin, 100 μg/mL
  Growth temperature: 37°C
  Growth strain: NEB Stable
  Copy number: High Copy
Gene/Insert
  Gene/Insert name: mCherry
  Insert size (bp): 711
  Promoter: hSyn
  Cloning method: Restriction Enzyme; 5′ cloning site AscI (not destroyed); 3′ cloning site NheI (not destroyed)
  Sequencing primers: 5′ N/A
Resource information
  A portion of this plasmid was derived from a plasmid made by: Bong-Kiun Kaang
Terms and licenses: Academic/Nonprofit Terms; Industry Terms: Not Available to Industry
Depositor comments: Please visit https://doi.org/10.1101/2023.02.03.527010 for bioRxiv preprint.
How to cite: pAAV-hSyn-DIO-mCherry-CW3SL was a gift from Oscar Marin (Addgene plasmid # 223662 ; http://n2t.net/addgene:223662 ; RRID:Addgene_223662)
