[The description below was written by a language model from this plasmid's Addgene catalogue record and pLannotate feature annotations shown in this document.]
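Description:
pAAV-hSyn-DIO-mCherry-CW3SL is a 4.8 kb adeno-associated virus transfer plasmid for Cre-dependent expression of the red fluorescent protein mCherry in neurons. It is built on a pAAV backbone and propagated in bacteria through a high-copy ColE1/pUC-type origin with ampicillin selection (AmpR under its own bla promoter). An f1 phage origin is also present. The expression cassette sits between AAV2 inverted terminal repeats, which allow the intervening DNA to be packaged into recombinant AAV particles. The annotation finds a complete ITR on the 3′ side but only short ITR fragments on the 5′ side, which may reflect the difficulty of sequencing or annotating these repeats rather than a true deletion. The use of a recombination-deficient growth strain fits the instability typical of ITRs.

Expression is driven by the human synapsin I promoter, which restricts transcription to neurons. Downstream, the mCherry coding sequence lies in the antisense orientation, flanked by lox2272 and loxP sites in opposing orientation on each side. This is the double-floxed inverted open reading frame (DIO/FLEx) design. Without Cre, no functional transcript is made. Cre inverts the cassette through one lox pair, then excises between the other pair, locking mCherry in the sense orientation. The insert was cloned between AscI and NheI sites that remain intact.

The 3′ end carries the CW3SL cassette derived from another lab's plasmid, annotated here as truncated WPRE fragments followed by SV40 polyadenylation signal fragments. It is a compact substitute for the full-length WPRE and polyA elements that saves packaging capacity. The construct serves as a fluorescent label or control vector for Cre-defined neuronal populations.
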