Features (pLannotate 1.2.2; 23 found; start..end, strand, type, name):
     12..39      +  repeat_region  AAV2 ITR (fragment): inverted terminal repeat of adeno-associated virus serotype 2 inverted
     68..95      +  repeat_region  AAV2 ITR (fragment): inverted terminal repeat of adeno-associated virus serotype 2 inverted
    175..622     +  promoter       hSyn promoter: human synapsin I promoter; confers neuron-specific expression (Kügler et al., 2003)
    636..653     +  misc_feature   MCS (fragment): pUC18/19 multiple cloning site
    660..693     +  protein_bind   lox2272: Cre-mediated recombination occurs in the 8-bp core sequence (GGATACTT). lox2272 sites are compatible with each other, but incompatible with loxP or loxN sites (Lee and Saito, 1988). Cre recombinase
    694..743     -  intron         β-globin intron (fragment): internally truncated intron from human β-globin
    744..777     +  protein_bind   loxP: Cre-mediated recombination occurs in the 8-bp core sequence (GCATACAT). Cre recombinase
    789..1496    -  CDS            mCherry: mCherry is a basic (constitutively fluorescent) red fluorescent protein published in 2004, derived from Discosoma sp.. It is reported to be a very rapidly-maturing monomer with low acid sensitivity.
   1509..1542    -  protein_bind   lox2272: Cre-mediated recombination occurs in the 8-bp core sequence (GGATACTT). lox2272 sites are compatible with each other, but incompatible with loxP or loxN sites (Lee and Saito, 1988). Cre recombinase
   1543..1592    -  intron         β-globin intron (fragment): internally truncated intron from human β-globin
   1593..1626    -  protein_bind   loxP: Cre-mediated recombination occurs in the 8-bp core sequence (GCATACAT). Cre recombinase
   1643..1800    +  misc_feature   WPRE (fragment): woodchuck hepatitis virus posttranscriptional regulatory element
   1806..1890    +  misc_feature   WPRE (fragment): woodchuck hepatitis virus posttranscriptional regulatory element
   1889..1932    -  polyA_signal   SV40 poly(A) signal (fragment): SV40 polyadenylation signal
   1936..2003    -  polyA_signal   SV40 poly(A) signal (fragment): SV40 polyadenylation signal
   2076..2216    +  repeat_region  AAV2 ITR: inverted terminal repeat of adeno-associated virus serotype 2 inverted
   2221..2272    -  misc_feature   bom (fragment): basis of mobility region from pBR322
   2291..2746    +  rep_origin     f1 ori (sequence partly withheld): f1 bacteriophage origin of replication; arrow indicates direction of (+) strand synthesis
   2747..2796    -  misc_feature   bom (fragment): basis of mobility region from pBR322
   2898..2933    -  CDS            rop (fragment): Rop protein, which maintains plasmids at low copy number; rop
   3028..3132    +  promoter       AmpR promoter: bla
   3133..3993    +  CDS            AmpR: β-lactamase; bla; confers resistance to ampicillin, carbenicillin, and related antibiotics
   4164..4752    +  rep_origin     ori: high-copy-number ColE1/pMB1/pBR322/pUC origin of replication
>Addgene plasmid #223662 | pAAV-hSyn-DIO-mCherry-CW3SL | addgene full sequence | sequence record 444388 | Addgene NGS Result
CCTGCAGGCAGCTGCGCGCTCGCTCGCTCACTGAGGCCGCCCGGGCGTCGGGCGACCTTTGGTCGCCCGG
CCTCAGTGAGCGAGCGAGCGCGCAGAGAGGGAGTGGCCAACTCCATCACTAGGGGTTCCTGCGGCCGCAC
GCGTGTGTCTAGACTGCAGAGGGCCCTGCGTATGAGTGCAAGTGGGTTTTAGGACCAGGATGAGGCGGGG
TGGGGGTGCCTACCTGACGACCGACCCCGACCCACTGGACAAGCACCCAACCCCCATTCCCCAAATTGCG
CATCCCCTATCAGAGAGGGGGAGGGGAAACAGGATGCGGCGAGGCGCGTGCGCACTGCCAGCTTCAGCAC
CGCGGACAGTGCCTTCGCCCCCGCCTGGCGGCGCGCGCCACCGCCGCCTCAGCACTGAAGGCGCGCTGAC
GTCACTCGCCGGTCCCCCGCAAACTCCCCTTCCCGGCCACCTTGGTCGCGTCCGCGCCGCCGCCGGCCCA
GCCGGACCGCACCACGCGAGGCGCGAGATAGGGGGGCACGGGCGCGACCATCTGCGCTGCGGCGCCGGCG
ACTCAGCGCTGCCTCAGTCTGCGGTGGGCAGCGGAGGAGTCGTGTCGTGCCTGAGAGCGCAGTCGAGAAG
GTACCGGATCCTCTAGAGTCGACTCCGGAATAACTTCGTATAGGATACTTTATACGAAGTTATGCAGAAT
GGTAGCTGGATTGTAGCTGCTATTAGCAATATGAAACCTCTTAATAACTTCGTATAGCATACATTATACG
AAGTTATGGCGCGCCTTACTTGTACAGCTCGTCCATGCCGCCGGTGGAGTGGCGGCCCTCGGCGCGTTCG
TACTGTTCCACGATGGTGTAGTCCTCGTTGTGGGAGGTGATGTCCAACTTGATGTTGACGTTGTAGGCGC
CGGGCAGCTGCACGGGCTTCTTGGCCTTGTAGGTGGTCTTGACCTCAGCGTCGTAGTGGCCGCCGTCCTT
CAGCTTCAGCCTCTGCTTGATCTCGCCCTTCAGGGCGCCGTCCTCGGGGTACATCCGCTCGGAGGAGGCC
TCCCAGCCCATGGTCTTCTTCTGCATTACGGGGCCGTCGGAGGGGAAGTTGGTGCCGCGCAGCTTCACCT
TGTAGATGAACTCGCCGTCCTGCAGGGAGGAGTCCTGGGTCACGGTCACCACGCCGCCGTCCTCGAAGTT
CATCACGCGCTCCCACTTGAAGCCCTCGGGGAAGGACAGCTTCAAGTAGTCGGGGATGTCGGCGGGGTGC
TTCACGTAGGCCTTGGAGCCGTACATGAACTGAGGGGACAGGATGTCCCAGGCGAAGGGCAGGGGGCCAC
CCTTGGTCACCTTCAGCTTGGCGGTCTGGGTGCCCTCGTAGGGGCGGCCCTCGCCCTCGCCCTCGATCTC
GAACTCGTGGCCGTTCACGGAGCCCTCCATGTGCACCTTGAAGCGCATGAACTCCTTGATGATGGCCATG
TTATCCTCCTCGCCCTTGCTCACCATGGTGGCGCTAGCATAACTTCGTATAAAGTATCCTATACGAAGTT
ATTTGCCTTAACCCAGAAATTATCACTGTTATTCTTTAGAATGGTGCAAAGAATAACTTCGTATAATGTA
TGCTATACGAAGTTATGAATTCCGCTCGAGATAATCAACCTCTGGATTACAAAATTTGTGAAAGATTGAC
TGGTATTCTTAACTATGTTGCTCCTTTTACGCTATGTGGATACGCTGCTTTAATGCCTTTGTATCATGCT
ATTGCTTCCCGTATGGCTTTCATTTTCTCCTCCTTGTATAAATCCTGGTTAGTTCTTGCCACGGCGGAAC
TCATCGCCGCCTGCCTTGCCCGCTGCTGGACAGGGGCTCGGCTGTTGGGCACTGACAATTCCGTGGTGTT
TATTTGTGAAATTTGTGATGCTATTGCTTTATTTGTAACCATCTAGCTTTATTTGTGAAATTTGTGATGC
TATTGCTTTATTTGTAACCATTATAAGCTGCAATAAACAAGTTAACAACAACAATTGCATTCATTTTATG
TTTCAGGTTCAGGGGGAGATGTGGGAGGTTTTTTAAAGCGGCCGCAGGAACCCCTAGTGATGGAGTTGGC
CACTCCCTCTCTGCGCGCTCGCTCGCTCACTGAGGCCGGGCGACCAAAGGTCGCCCGACGCCCGGGCTTT
GCCCGGGCGGCCTCAGTGAGCGAGCGAGCGCGCAGCTGCCTGCAGGGGCGCCTGATGCGGTATTTTCTCC
TTACGCATCTGTGCGGTATTTCACACCGCATA
[95 nt withheld, positions 2273-2367]
T
[46 nt withheld, positions 2369-2414]
C
[141 nt withheld, positions 2416-2556]
CCTTTGACGTTGGAGTCCACGTTCTTT
[37 nt withheld, positions 2584-2620]
ACTCTATCTCGGGCTATTCTTTTGATTTATAAGGGATTTTGCCGATTTCGGTCTATTGGTTAAAAAATGA
GCTGATTTAACAAAAATTTAACGCGAATTTTAACAAAATATTAACGTTTACAATTTTATGGTGCACTCTC
AGTACAATCTGCTCTGATGCCGCATAGTTAAGCCAGCCCCGACACCCGCCAACACCCGCTGACGCGCCCT
GACGGGCTTGTCTGCTCCCGGCATCCGCTTACAGACAAGCTGTGACCGTCTCCGGGAGCTGCATGTGTCA
GAGGTTTTCACCGTCATCACCGAAACGCGCGAGACGAAAGGGCCTCGTGATACGCCTATTTTTATAGGTT
AATGTCATGATAATAATGGTTTCTTAGACGTCAGGTGGCACTTTTCGGGGAAATGTGCGCGGAACCCCTA
TTTGTTTATTTTTCTAAATACATTCAAATATGTATCCGCTCATGAGACAATAACCCTGATAAATGCTTCA
ATAATATTGAAAAAGGAAGAGTATGAGTATTCAACATTTCCGTGTCGCCCTTATTCCCTTTTTTGCGGCA
TTTTGCCTTCCTGTTTTTGCTCACCCAGAAACGCTGGTGAAAGTAAAAGATGCTGAAGATCAGTTGGGTG
CACGAGTGGGTTACATCGAACTGGATCTCAACAGCGGTAAGATCCTTGAGAGTTTTCGCCCCGAAGAACG
TTTTCCAATGATGAGCACTTTTAAAGTTCTGCTATGTGGCGCGGTATTATCCCGTATTGACGCCGGGCAA
GAGCAACTCGGTCGCCGCATACACTATTCTCAGAATGACTTGGTTGAGTACTCACCAGTCACAGAAAAGC
ATCTTACGGATGGCATGACAGTAAGAGAATTATGCAGTGCTGCCATAACCATGAGTGATAACACTGCGGC
CAACTTACTTCTGACAACGATCGGAGGACCGAAGGAGCTAACCGCTTTTTTGCACAACATGGGGGATCAT
GTAACTCGCCTTGATCGTTGGGAACCGGAGCTGAATGAAGCCATACCAAACGACGAGCGTGACACCACGA
TGCCTGTAGCAATGGCAACAACGTTGCGCAAACTATTAACTGGCGAACTACTTACTCTAGCTTCCCGGCA
ACAATTAATAGACTGGATGGAGGCGGATAAAGTTGCAGGACCACTTCTGCGCTCGGCCCTTCCGGCTGGC
TGGTTTATTGCTGATAAATCTGGAGCCGGTGAGCGTGGGTCTCGCGGTATCATTGCAGCACTGGGGCCAG
ATGGTAAGCCCTCCCGTATCGTAGTTATCTACACGACGGGGAGTCAGGCAACTATGGATGAACGAAATAG
ACAGATCGCTGAGATAGGTGCCTCACTGATTAAGCATTGGTAACTGTCAGACCAAGTTTACTCATATATA
CTTTAGATTGATTTAAAACTTCATTTTTAATTTAAAAGGATCTAGGTGAAGATCCTTTTTGATAATCTCA
TGACCAAAATCCCTTAACGTGAGTTTTCGTTCCACTGAGCGTCAGACCCCGTAGAAAAGATCAAAGGATC
TTCTTGAGATCCTTTTTTTCTGCGCGTAATCTGCTGCTTGCAAACAAAAAAACCACCGCTACCAGCGGTG
GTTTGTTTGCCGGATCAAGAGCTACCAACTCTTTTTCCGAAGGTAACTGGCTTCAGCAGAGCGCAGATAC
CAAATACTGTTCTTCTAGTGTAGCCGTAGTTAGGCCACCACTTCAAGAACTCTGTAGCACCGCCTACATA
CCTCGCTCTGCTAATCCTGTTACCAGTGGCTGCTGCCAGTGGCGATAAGTCGTGTCTTACCGGGTTGGAC
TCAAGACGATAGTTACCGGATAAGGCGCAGCGGTCGGGCTGAACGGGGGGTTCGTGCACACAGCCCAGCT
TGGAGCGAACGACCTACACCGAACTGAGATACCTACAGCGTGAGCTATGAGAAAGCGCCACGCTTCCCGA
AGGGAGAAAGGCGGACAGGTATCCGGTAAGCGGCAGGGTCGGAACAGGAGAGCGCACGAGGGAGCTTCCA
GGGGGAAACGCCTGGTATCTTTATAGTCCTGTCGGGTTTCGCCACCTCTGACTTGAGCGTCGATTTTTGT
GATGCTCGTCAGGGGGGCGGAGCCTATGGAAAAACGCCAGCAACGCGGCCTTTTTACGGTTCCTGGCCTT
TTGCTGGCCTTTTGCTCACATGT
